Addgene plasmid #110358: pBABE.zeo/TR
Purpose: Mammalian retroviral expression of Tetracycline repressor with β-globin intron for doxycycline inducible systems
Depositing lab: Sandra Martha Gomes Dias. Depositing organization: Centro Nacional de Pesquisa em Energia e Materiais (CNPEM).
Backbone
  Vector backbone: pBABE-zeo (pBABE-bleo)
  Backbone manufacturer: #1766
  Backbone size w/o insert (bp): 4902
  Total vector size (bp): 6290
  Modifications to backbone: β-globin intron - TetR cassete obtained from pcDNA6/TR (Invitrogen)
  Vector type: Mammalian Expression, Retroviral
  Selectable markers: Zeocin
Growth in bacteria
  Bacterial resistance: Ampicillin, 100 μg/mL
  Growth temperature: 37°C
  Growth strain: NEB Stable
  Copy number: High Copy
Gene/Insert
  Gene/Insert name: Tetracycline repressor (alt name: TetR)
  Species: Synthetic
  Insert size (bp): 618
  Promoter: gag truncated
  Cloning method: Restriction Enzyme; 5′ cloning site BamHI (not destroyed); 3′ cloning site BamHI (not destroyed)
  Sequencing primers: 5′ pBABE 5' 5'-CTTTATCCAGCCCTCAC-3'
Terms and licenses: Academic/Nonprofit Terms; Industry Terms: Not Available to Industry
Depositor comments: pBABE-based γ-Retroviral transfer vector for cloning tetracycline repressor with SV40-driven zeocin resistance. Weinberg Lab recommends using pUMVC (Addgene #8449) and VSV-G (#8454) for packaging.
How to cite: pBABE.zeo/TR was a gift from Sandra Martha Gomes Dias (Addgene plasmid # 110358 ; http://n2t.net/addgene:110358 ; RRID:Addgene_110358)
