[The description below was written by a language model from this plasmid's Addgene catalogue record and pLannotate feature annotations shown in this document.]
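Description:
pBABE.zeo/TR is a gamma-retroviral transfer vector built on the pBABE-zeo (pBABE-bleo) backbone for stable delivery of the tetracycline repressor (TetR) into mammalian cells. In bacteria it is maintained through a high-copy ColE1/pUC-type origin and selected with ampicillin via the bla gene and its native promoter. The viral portion is flanked by Moloney murine leukemia virus long terminal repeats. It also carries a packaging signal (Ψ) and a truncated gag segment lacking its start codon, which improves encapsidation of the genomic RNA without producing Gag protein. Because the plasmid encodes no viral structural or enzymatic proteins, these must be supplied in trans. The depositor notes that separate gag/pol and VSV-G envelope helper plasmids are recommended for packaging.

The payload is a cassette taken from pcDNA6/TR and inserted at a BamHI site. It consists of the rabbit β-globin intron followed by the E. coli tetR coding sequence, with a short T7 promoter carried over between them. The intron is generally included to enhance expression of the repressor. The catalogue lists the promoter as "gag truncated", which is not a promoter in the usual sense. In pBABE vectors the insert is normally transcribed from the 5′ LTR, and the annotation also detects a small SV40 promoter fragment just upstream of the intron. Downstream, a full SV40 enhancer/early promoter drives the Sh ble gene, which allows Zeocin selection of transduced cells.

The construct is intended for generating TetR-expressing cell lines that serve as hosts for doxycycline/tetracycline-inducible expression systems using tet operator-controlled promoters. The sequenced record (6,199 nt) is slightly shorter than the stated total size of 6,290 bp.
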