Features (pLannotate 1.2.2; 15 found; start..end, strand, type, name):
      1..470     +  LTR            LTR: long terminal repeat from Moloney murine leukemia virus
    594..868     +  misc_feature   MESV Ψ (fragment): packaging signal of murine embryonic stem cell virus
    935..1351    +  CDS            gag (truncated): truncated Moloney murine leukemia virus (MMLV) gag gene lacking the start codon
   1367..1427    +  promoter       SV40 promoter (fragment): SV40 early promoter
   1458..2030    +  intron         β-globin intron: intron from rabbit β-globin gene
   2085..2103    +  promoter       T7 promoter: promoter for bacteriophage T7 RNA polymerase
   2114..2734    +  CDS            tetR: TETR2_ECOLX - Experimental evidence at protein level: Swiss-Prot protein existence level 1. TetR is the repressor of the tetracycline resistance element; its N-terminal region forms a helix-turn-helix structure and binds DNA. Binding of tetracycline to TetR reduces the repressor affinity for the tetracycline resistance gene (tetA) promoter operator sites. From Escherichia coli.
   2802..3131    +  promoter       SV40 promoter: SV40 enhancer and early promoter
   3141..3515    +  CDS            BleoR: antibiotic-binding protein; Sh ble from Streptoalloteichus hindustanus; confers resistance to bleomycin, phleomycin, and Zeocin™
   3564..3685    +  LTR            3' LTR (ΔU3) (fragment): self-inactivating 3' long terminal repeat (LTR) from Moloney murine leukemia virus
   3686..4155    +  LTR            LTR: long terminal repeat from Moloney murine leukemia virus
   4221..4273    -  CDS            lacI (fragment): lac repressor; lacI; The lac repressor binds to the lac operator to inhibit transcription in E. coli. This inhibition can be relieved by adding lactose or isopropyl-β-D-thiogalactopyranoside (IPTG).
   4456..5044    -  rep_origin     ori: high-copy-number ColE1/pMB1/pBR322/pUC origin of replication
   5204..6064    -  CDS            AmpR: β-lactamase; bla; confers resistance to ampicillin, carbenicillin, and related antibiotics
   6065..6169    -  promoter       AmpR promoter: bla
>Addgene plasmid #110358 | pBABE.zeo/TR | addgene full sequence | sequence record 213700 | Addgene NGS Result
CTGAATATGGGCCAAACAGGATATCTGTGGTAAGCAGTTCCTGCCCCGGCTCAGGGCCAAGAACAGATGG
AACAGCTGAATATGGGCCAAACAGGATATCTGTGGTAAGCAGTTCCTGCCCCGGCTCAGGGCCAAGAACA
GATGGTCCCCAGATGCGGTCCAGCCCTCAGCAGTTTCTAGAGAACCATCAGATGTTTCCAGGGTGCCCCA
AGGACCTGAAATGACCCTGTGCCTTATTTGAACTAACCAATCAGTTCGCTTCTCGCTTCTGTTCGCGCGC
TTCTGCTCCCCGAGCTCAATAAAAGAGCCCACAACCCCTCACTCGGGGCGCCAGTCCTCCGATTGACTGA
GTCGCCCGGGTACCCGTGTATCCAATAAACCCTCTTGCAGTTGCATCCGACTTGTGGTCTCGCTGTTCCT
TGGGAGGGTCTCCTCTGAGTGATTGACTACCCGTCAGCGGGGGTCTTTCATTTGGGGGCTCGTCCGGGAT
CGGGAGACCCCTGCCCAGGGACCACCGACCCACCACCGGGAGGCAAGCTGGCCAGCAACTTATCTGTGTC
TGTCCGATTGTCTAGTGTCTATGACTGATTTTATGCGCCTGCGTCGGTACTAGTTAGCTAACTAGCTCTG
TATCTGGCGGACCCGTGGTGGAACTGACGAGTTCTGAACACCCGGCCGCAACCCTGGGAGACGTCCCAGG
GACTTTGGGGGCCGTTTTTGTGGCCCGACCTGAGGAAGGGAGTCGATGTGGAATCCGACCCCGTCAGGAT
ATGTGGTTCTGGTAGGAGACGAGAACCTAAAACAGTTCCCGCCTCCGTCTGAATTTTTGCTTTCGGTTTG
GAACCGAAGCCGCGCGTCTTGTCTGCTGCAGCGCTGCAGCATCGTTCTGTGTTGTCTCTGTCTGACTGTG
TTTCTGTATTTGTCTGAAAATTAGGGCCAGACTGTTACCACTCCCTTAAGTTTGACCTTAGGTCACTGGA
AAGATGTCGAGCGGATCGCTCACAACCAGTCGGTAGATGTCAAGAAGAGACGTTGGGTTACCTTCTGCTC
TGCAGAATGGCCAACCTTTAACGTCGGATGGCCGCGAGACGGCACCTTTAACCGAGACCTCATCACCCAG
GTTAAGATCAAGGTCTTTTCACCTGGCCCGCATGGACACCCAGACCAGGTCCCCTACATCGTGACCTGGG
AAGCCTTGGCTTTTGACCCCCCTCCCTGGGTCAAGCCCTTTGTACACCCTAAGCCTCCGCCTCCTCTTCC
TCCATCCGCCCCGTCTCTCCCCCTTGAACCTCCTCGTTCGACCCCGCCTCGATCCTCCCTTTATCCAGCC
CTCACTCCTTCTCTAGGCGCCGGCCGGATCCTCTAGGGCCTCTGAGCTATTCCAGAAGTAGTGAAGAGGC
TTTTTTGGAGGCCTAGGCTTTTGCAAAAAGCTCCGGATCGATCCTGAGAACTTCAGGGTGAGTTTGGGGA
CCCTTGATTGTTCTTTCTTTTTCGCTATTGTAAAATTCATGTTATATGGAGGGGGCAAAGTTTTCAGGGT
GTTGTTTAGAATGGGAAGATGTCCCTTGTATCACCATGGACCCTCATGATAATTTTGTTTCTTTCACTTT
CTACTCTGTTGACAACCATTGTCTCCTCTTATTTTCTTTTCATTTTCTGTAACTTTTTCGTTAAACTTTA
GCTTGCATTTGTAACGAATTTTTAAATTCACTTTCGTTTATTTGTCAGATTGTAAGTACTTTCTCTAATC
ACTTTTTTTTCAAGGCAATCAGGGTATATTATATTGTACTTCAGCACAGTTTTAGAGAACAATTGTTATA
ATTAAATGATAAGGTAGAATATTTCTGCATATAAATTCTGGCTGGCGTGGAAATATTCTTATTGGTAGAA
ACAACTACATCCTGGTCATCATCCTGCCTTTCTCTTTATGGTTACAATGATATACACTGTTTGAGATGAG
GATAAAATACTCTGAGCCCAAACCGGGCCCCTCTGCTAACCATGTTCATGCCTTCTTCTTTTTCCTACAG
CTCCTGGGCAACGTGCTGGTTATTGTGCTGTCTCATCATTTTGGCAAAGAATTGTAATACGACTCACTAT
AGGGCGAATTGATATGTCTAGATTAGATAAAAGTAAAGTGATTAACAGCGCATTAGAGCTGCTTAATGAG
GTCGGAATCGAAGGTTTAACAACCCGTAAACTCGCCCAGAAGCTAGGTGTAGAGCAGCCTACATTGTATT
GGCATGTAAAAAATAAGCGGGCTTTGCTCGACGCCTTAGCCATTGAGATGTTAGATAGGCACCATACTCA
CTTTTGCCCTTTAGAAGGGGAAAGCTGGCAAGATTTTTTACGTAATAACGCTAAAAGTTTTAGATGTGCT
TTACTAAGTCATCGCGATGGAGCAAAAGTACATTTAGGTACACGGCCTACAGAAAAACAGTATGAAACTC
TCGAAAATCAATTAGCCTTTTTATGCCAACAAGGTTTTTCACTAGAGAATGCATTATATGCACTCAGCGC
TGTGGGGCATTTTACTTTAGGTTGCGTATTGGAAGATCAAGAGCATCAAGTCGCTAAAGAAGAAAGGGAA
ACACCTACTACTGATAGTATGCCGCCATTATTACGACAAGCTATCGAATTATTTGATCACCAAGGTGCAG
AGCCAGCCTTCTTATTCGGCCTTGAATTGATCATATGCGGATTAGAAAAACAACTTAAATGTGAAAGTGG
GTCCGCGTACAGCGGATCCCAGTGTGGTGGTACGTAGGAATTCGCCAGCACAGTGGTCGACCCTGTGGAA
TGTGTGTCAGTTAGGGTGTGGAAAGTCCCCAGGCTCCCCAGCAGGCAGAAGTATGCAAAGCATGCATCTC
AATTAGTCAGCAACCAGGTGTGGAAAGTCCCCAGGCTCCCCAGCAGGCAGAAGTATGCAAAGCATGCATC
TCAATTAGTCAGCAACCATAGTCCCGCCCCTAACTCCGCCCATCCCGCCCCTAACTCCGCCCAGTTCCGC
CCATTCTCCGCCCCATGGCTGACTAATTTTTTTTATTTATGCAGAGGCCGAGGCCGCCTCGGCCTCTGAG
CTATTCCAGAAGTAGTGAGGAGGCTTTTTTGGAGGCCTAGGCTTTTGCAAAAAGCTTACCATGGCCAAGT
TGACCAGTGCCGTTCCGGTGCTCACCGCGCGCGACGTCGCCGGAGCGGTCGAGTTCTGGACCGACCGGCT
CGGGTTCTCCCGGGACTTCGTGGAGGACGACTTCGCCGGTGTGGTCCGGGACGACGTGACCCTGTTCATC
AGCGCGGTCCAGGACCAGGTGGTGCCGGACAACACCCTGGCCTGGGTGTGGGTGCGCGGCCTGGACGAGC
TGTACGCCGAGTGGTCGGAGGTCGTGTCCACGAACTTCCGGGACGCCTCCGGGCCGGCCATGACCGAGAT
CGGCGAGCAGCCGTGGGGGCGGGAGTTCGCCCTGCGCGACCCGGCCGGCAACTGCGTGCACTTCGTGGCC
GAGGAGCAGGACTGACCGATCGATAAAATAAAAGATTTTATTTAGTCTCCAGAAAAAGGGGGGAATGAAA
GACCCCACCTGTAGGTTTGGCAAGCTAGCTTAAGTAACGCCATTTTGCAAGGCATGGAAAAATACATAAC
TGAGAATAGAGAAGTTCAGATCAAGGTCAGGAACAGATGGAACAGCTGAATATGGGCCAAACAGGATATC
TGTGGTAAGCAGTTCCTGCCCCGGCTCAGGGCCAAGAACAGATGGAACAGCTGAATATGGGCCAAACAGG
ATATCTGTGGTAAGCAGTTCCTGCCCCGGCTCAGGGCCAAGAACAGATGGTCCCCAGATGCGGTCCAGCC
CTCAGCAGTTTCTAGAGAACCATCAGATGTTTCCAGGGTGCCCCAAGGACCTGAAATGACCCTGTGCCTT
ATTTGAACTAACCAATCAGTTCGCTTCTCGCTTCTGTTCGCGCGCTTCTGCTCCCCGAGCTCAATAAAAG
AGCCCACAACCCCTCACTCGGGGCGCCAGTCCTCCGATTGACTGAGTCGCCCGGGTACCCGTGTATCCAA
TAAACCCTCTTGCAGTTGCATCCGACTTGTGGTCTCGCTGTTCCTTGGGAGGGTCTCCTCTGAGTGATTG
ACTACCCGTCAGCGGGGGTCTTTCACATGCAGCATGTATCAAAATTAATTTGGTTTTTTTTCTTAAGTAT
TTACATTAAATGGCCATAGTTGCATTAATGAATCGGCCAACGCGCGGGGAGAGGCGGTTTGCGTATTGGG
CGCTCTTCCGCTTCCTCGCTCACTGACTCGCTGCGCTCGGTCGTTCGGCTGCGGCGAGCGGTATCAGCTC
ACTCAAAGGCGGTAATACGGTTATCCACAGAATCAGGGGATAACGCAGGAAAGAACATGTGAGCAAAAGG
CCAGCAAAAGGCCAGGAACCGTAAAAAGGCCGCGTTGCTGGCGTTTTTCCATAGGCTCCGCCCCCCTGAC
GAGCATCACAAAAATCGACGCTCAAGTCAGAGGTGGCGAAACCCGACAGGACTATAAAGATACCAGGCGT
TTCCCCCTGGAAGCTCCCTCGTGCGCTCTCCTGTTCCGACCCTGCCGCTTACCGGATACCTGTCCGCCTT
TCTCCCTTCGGGAAGCGTGGCGCTTTCTCATAGCTCACGCTGTAGGTATCTCAGTTCGGTGTAGGTCGTT
CGCTCCAAGCTGGGCTGTGTGCACGAACCCCCCGTTCAGCCCGACCGCTGCGCCTTATCCGGTAACTATC
GTCTTGAGTCCAACCCGGTAAGACACGACTTATCGCCACTGGCAGCAGCCACTGGTAACAGGATTAGCAG
AGCGAGGTATGTAGGCGGTGCTACAGAGTTCTTGAAGTGGTGGCCTAACTACGGCTACACTAGAAGAACA
GTATTTGGTATCTGCGCTCTGCTGAAGCCAGTTACCTTCGGAAAAAGAGTTGGTAGCTCTTGATCCGGCA
AACAAACCACCGCTGGTAGCGGTGGTTTTTTTGTTTGCAAGCAGCAGATTACGCGCAGAAAAAAAGGATC
TCAAGAAGATCCTTTGATCTTTTCTACGGGGTCTGACGCTCAGTGGAACGAAAACTCACGTTAAGGGATT
TTGGTCATGAGATTATCAAAAAGGATCTTCACCTAGATCCTTTTGCGGCCGCAAATCAATCTAAAGTATA
TATGAGTAAACTTGGTCTGACAGTTACCAATGCTTAATCAGTGAGGCACCTATCTCAGCGATCTGTCTAT
TTCGTTCATCCATAGTTGCCTGACTCCCCGTCGTGTAGATAACTACGATACGGGAGGGCTTACCATCTGG
CCCCAGTGCTGCAATGATACCGCGAGACCCACGCTCACCGGCTCCAGATTTATCAGCAATAAACCAGCCA
GCCGGAAGGGCCGAGCGCAGAAGTGGTCCTGCAACTTTATCCGCCTCCATCCAGTCTATTAATTGTTGCC
GGGAAGCTAGAGTAAGTAGTTCGCCAGTTAATAGTTTGCGCAACGTTGTTGCCATTGCTACAGGCATCGT
GGTGTCACGCTCGTCGTTTGGTATGGCTTCATTCAGCTCCGGTTCCCAACGATCAAGGCGAGTTACATGA
TCCCCCATGTTGTGCAAAAAAGCGGTTAGCTCCTTCGGTCCTCCGATCGTTGTCAGAAGTAAGTTGGCCG
CAGTGTTATCACTCATGGTTATGGCAGCACTGCATAATTCTCTTACTGTCATGCCATCCGTAAGATGCTT
TTCTGTGACTGGTGAGTACTCAACCAAGTCATTCTGAGAATAGTGTATGCGGCGACCGAGTTGCTCTTGC
CCGGCGTCAATACGGGATAATACCGCGCCACATAGCAGAACTTTAAAAGTGCTCATCATTGGAAAACGTT
CTTCGGGGCGAAAACTCTCAAGGATCTTACCGCTGTTGAGATCCAGTTCGATGTAACCCACTCGTGCACC
CAACTGATCTTCAGCATCTTTTACTTTCACCAGCGTTTCTGGGTGAGCAAAAACAGGAAGGCAAAATGCC
GCAAAAAAGGGAATAAGGGCGACACGGAAATGTTGAATACTCATACTCTTCCTTTTTCAATATTATTGAA
GCATTTATCAGGGTTATTGTCTCATGAGCGGATACATATTTGAATGTATTTAGAAAAATAAACAAATAGG
GGTTCCGCGCACATTTCCCCGAAAAGTGCCACCTGCAGC
